>Addgene plasmid #83790 | pLMB737 | addgene full sequence | sequence record 171204 | Addgene NGS Result
GATCCATCGCCTGGTCGAGCTTGGCCGTGTCGGGGCCGAACTTTTCATGCAGCATATCGAGGAATGCCTG
CGCGCCCTCGCTCTCGAGCGCGCCCCAGCGATCGAGTATCTCGGCAGCAAGCGCCATGCCCGAGGCTTCG
CCCCGGCTCGACAGCAGCGTTTCACAGAGTGTCTGGAGATCGGCCTTGGCTGCGACCTGCGTGGCGCGCG
AGCCGGAAAACAGAAGCTGGCGTCCGCGATCCGTGATGCTCTGCAGCATGTCGGTGAAGAAGGAAGCCTC
AGACATGCCATTCTCCTCTCTTCTGCTGGTATTTTCTGTTGGGTCGGCTGGGTGCGGACCGTTTTTGACG
GCTGCTTCCCATCGTCGGGTTTCACCGGTAGTATGTAGAATGCCACTCTTCGTACACGAGGTCAATGATC
GTGTATACAAGAAGTGCTTTTATGTATGAGGGAATTGAAACGAATGTCCGAGAATGTCGGCCGATGGCTT
CGCGATGAGATTGAAAATTCAATTCTTTCCAACGAGTTCTCCCCCGGTGAGCGGCTCGACGAAACAGTGC
TTGCGACGCGTTTCGGGGTCTCCCGCACGCCTGTCCGTGAGGCGCTGATGCAGCTCGATGCGATCGGCCT
CATCGAAATTCGACCGCGCAGAGGCGCAATCGTCATCGATCCGGGGCCGCACCGCGTCTACGAGATGTTC
GAGGTGATGGCCGAATTGGAGGGCCTGGCCGGGTCGCTCGCCGCACGACGGCTGGACAAGGCCTCCCGGG
AAGCGATCACGGCCACCCACAGCCGCTGCGGGCAATCAGCCTCTGCCGGTGACAGCGATGCCTATTATTA
CGACAATGAGGAATTCCATAAGGCCATCTATGCGGCCGGCCGAAGCGAATTCCTCGAGGAGCAATGTGTG
CAGTTGCACCGGCGCCTGCGGCCTTATCGCCGCCTCCAGCTGCGCGTGCGCAACCGTCTGTCGACGTCCT
TCTCAGAACATTGCGCCATCGTCGACGCGATCTTTGCCGGAGACGGAGATGAAGCCCGCCGCCTGCTGCG
GACGCATGTCGGCATTCAGGGAGAGAGGTTCAGCGATCTGGTCGCAAGCATGGCGGTCAGATGATTGGAC
TGCTGGAGTAATCTCAAGCGGCAGGAAAGCCCCACACCCGCGCGATGGAACTCGTCATCCGATGCGCGCG
GGTCTCCGTCAGGAAAAATTCTCCAGCACGGCCAGGAATGTGTGCCGGTGGTACCCCCACCGCGGACTCT
GACTACAACCGTGCGCAAGGCGCATTAGGGAGGATGTATGTATGTAATCGCCTGCGGCATCGTTGCCGGC
TTGGCGGCTGCGGTGGCCCTGTTGGGCTTCACGCCGATGATGGAGGCGCTTGCCGCCGGCGAACGCCGCA
AGGCACTCGCGCAATGGACGCGGACGATGTTCCTGGTGCTGCTGCCTGTCGTGCTGATGTGCGCGCCCAT
CGGGTCCAGCATTTACGACGCCGTGCAAGCGGACGCTGGCAAGCCCATCGCTTTCCACAACGGCCGGATC
ACGGTCGTCATGGCCCTGGTCGGCAGCTTGGCCGTTGTCCTGGTCGCGGCTGCGCGTGCGGTGGTCAACC
GCAAGCATGCCAGCTTCTGGTTCGTCGGCTGGGTGATGGCGTCGGTTTTGGCCGGCGGCGTCGGCGCGAT
CGCCAGCGCGAAGCAACTGGCGTTCCTCGGCGAACATAGCGGCATGGTGGCCTTCGGCTTCTTCCGCGAC
CAGGTGAAGGACATGCACTGCGATGCGGACGTGATCCTGGCCCGGTGGGATGAAAAGGCGAACTCGCCGG
TGGTCTACCGCTGCCCGAAGGCGTACCTGCTCAACAGGTTCGCATCCGCGCCCTTCGTGCCCTGGCCGGA
CTACACCGAGGGGGAAAGCGAGGATCTAGGTAGGGCGCTCGCAGCGGCCCTGCGGGACGCGAAAAGGTGA
GAAAAGCCGGGCACTGCCCGGCTTTATTTTTGCTGCTGCGCGTTCCAGGCCGCCCACACTCGTTTGACCT
GGCTCGGGCTGCATCCGACCAGCTTGGCCGTCTTGGCAATGCTCGATCCGCCGGAGCGAAGCGTGATGAT
GCGGTCGTGCATGCCGGCGTCACGTTTGCGGCCGGTGTAGCGGCCGGCGGCCTTCGCCAACTGGACACCC
TGACGTTGACGCTCGCGCCGATCCTCGTAGTCGTCGCGGGCCATCTGCAAGGCGAGCTTCAAAAGCATGT
CCTGGACGGATTCCAGAACGATTTTCGCCACTCCGTTCGCCTCGGCGGCCAGCTCCGACAGGTCCACCAC
GCCAGGCACGGCCAGCTTGGCCCCTTTGGCCCGGATCGACGCAACCAGGCGCTCGGCCTCGGCCAACGGC
AAGCGGCTGATGCGGTCGATCTTCTCCGCAACGACGACTTCACCAGGTTGCAGGTCCGCGATCATGCGCA
GCAGCTCGGGCCGGTCGGCGCGTGCGCCGGACGCCTTCTCGCGGTAGATGCCGGCGACGTAGTACCCGGC
GGCCCGCGTGGCCGCTACAAGGCTCTCCTGGCGTTCAAGATTCTGCTCGTCCGTACTGGCGCGCAGGTAG
ATGCGGGCGACCTTCAACCTTCGTCCCTCCGGTTGTTGCTCTCGCGTCGCCATTTCCACGGCTCGACGGC
GTGCGGATCGGACCAGAGGCCGACGCGCTTGCCTCGCGCCTCCTGTTCGAGCCGCAGCATTTCAGGGTCG
GCCGCGCGGCCGTGGAAGCGATAGGCCCACGCCATGCCCTGGTGAACCATCGCGGCGTTGACGTTGCGCG
GCTGCGGCGGCCGGCTGGCCAGCTCCATGTTGACCCACACGGTGCCCAGCGTGCGGCCGTAACGGTCGGT
GTCCTTCTCGTCGACCAGGACGTGCCGGCGGAACACCATGCCGGCCAGCGCCTGGCGCGCACGTTCGCCG
AAGGCTTGCCGCTTTTCCGGCGCGTCAATGTCCACCAGGCGCACGCGCACCGGCTGCTTGTCTACCAGCA
CGTCGATGGTGTCGCCGTCGATGATGCGCACGACCTCGCCGCGCAGCTCGGCCCATGCCGGCGAGGCAAC
GACCAGGACGGCCAGCGCGGCAGCGGCGCGCAGCATGGCGTAGCTTCGGCGCTTCATGCGTGGCCCCATT
GCTGATGATCGGGGTACGCCAGGTGCAGCACTGCATCGAAATTGGCCTTGCAGTAGCCGTCCAGCGCCAC
CCGCGAGCCGAACGCCGGCGAAAGGTACTCGACCAGGCCGGGCCGGTCGCGGACCTCGCGCCCCAGGACG
TGGATGCGCCGGCCGCGTGTGCCGTCGGGTCCAGGCACGAAGGCCAGCGCCTCGATGTTGAAGTCGATGG
ATAGAAGTTGTCGGTAGTGCTTGGCCGCCCTCATCGCGTCCCCCTTGGTCAAATTGGGTATACCCATTTG
GGCCTAGTCTAGCCGGCATGGCGCATTACAGCAATACGCAATTTAAATGCGCCTAGCGCATTTTCCCGAC
CTTAATGCGCCTCGCGCTGTAGCCTCACGCCCACATATGTGCTAATGTGGTTACGTGTATTTTATGGAGG
TTATCCAATGAGCCGCCTGACAATCGACATGACGGACCAGCAGCACCAGAGCCTGAAAGCCCTGGCCGCC
TTGCAGGGCAAGACCATTAAGCAATACGCCCTCGAACGTCTGTTCCCCGGTGACGCTGATGCCGATCAGG
CATGGCAGGAACTGAAAACCATGCTGGGGAACCGCATCAACGATGGGCTTGCCGGCAAGGTGTCCACCAA
GAGCGTCGGCGAAATTCTTGATGAAGAACTCAGCGGGGATCGCGCTTGACGGCCTACATCCTCACGGCTG
AGGCCGAAGCCGATCTACGCGGCATCATCCGCTACACGCGCCGGGAGTGGGGCGCGGCGCAGGTGCGCCG
CTATATCGCTAAGCTGGAACAGGGCATAGCCAGGCTTGCCGCCGGCGAAGGCCCGTTTAAGGACATGAGC
GAACTCTTTCCCGCGCTGCGGATGGCCCGCTGCGAACACCACTACGTTTTTTGCCTGCCGCGTGCGGGCG
AACCCGCGTTGGTCGTGGCGATCCTGCATGAGCGCATGGACCTCATGACGCGACTTGCCGACAGGCTCAA
GGGCTGATTTCAGCCGCTAAAAATCGCGCCACTCACAACGTCCTGATGGCGTACTTACCCAAAGAACAGC
TAGGAGAATCATTTATGCTCAGCACACTTCCACAAGCTCATGCAACTTTCTTGAACCGCATCCGCGATGC
GGTCGCTTCCGATGTTCGCTTCCGCGCTCTTCTGATCGGCGGCTCTTACGTTCACGGAGGACTCGATGAG
CACTCCGATTTGGATTTCGACATCGTTGTTGAGGACAACTGCTACGCAGATGTCTTGTCTACACGCAAGG
ATTTTGCCGAGGCACTGCCCGGCTTCCTCAACGCGTTCACCGGCGAACATGTAGGAGAACCGCGCCTTCT
GATCTGCCTATATGGTCCGCCACTGCTACACATCGGGGGATCAGCTTGGCGTAATCATGGTCATAGCTGT
TTCCTGTGTGAAATTGTTATCCGCTCACAATTCCACACAACATACGAGCCGGAAGCATAAAGTGTAAAGC
CTGGGGTGCCTAATGAGTGAGCTAACTCACATTAATTGCGTTGCGCTCACTGCCCGCTTTCCAGTCGGGA
AACCTGTCGTGCCAGCTGCATTAATGAATCGGCCAACGCGCGGGGAGAGGCGGTTTGCGTATTGGAATTA
ATTCTTGAAGACGAAAGGGCCTCGTGATACGCCTATTTTTATAGGTTAATGTCATGATAATAATGGTTTC
TTAGAGCTTATCGGCCAGCCTCGCAGAGCAGGATTCCCGTTGAGCACCGCCAGGTGCGAATAAGGGACAG
TGAAGAAGGAACACCCGCTCGCGGGTGGGCCTACTTCACCTATCCTGCCCGGCTGACGCCGTTGGATACA
CCAAGGAAAGTCTACACGAACCCTTTGGCAAAATCCTGTATATCGTGCGAAAAAGGATGGATATACCGAA
AAAATCGCTATAATGACCCCGAAGCAGGGTTATGCAGCGGAAAAGATCCGTCGATCGACCCAGGTGGCAC
TTTTCGGGGAAATGTGCGCGGAACCCCTATTTGTTTATTTTTCTAAATACATTCAAATATGTATCCGCTC
ATGAGACAATAACCCTGATAAATGCTTCAATAATATTGAAAAAGGAAGAGTATGAGTATTCAACATTTCC
GTGTCGCCCTTATTCCCTTTTTTGCGGCATTTTGCCTTCCTGTTTTTGCTCACCCAGAAACGCTGGTGAA
AGTAAAAGATGCTGAAGATCAGTTGGGTGCACGAGTGGGTTACATCGAACTGGATCTCAACAGCGGTAAG
ATCCTTGAGAGTTTTCGCCCCGAAGAACGTTTTCCAATGATGAGCACTTTTAAAGTTCTGCTATGTGGCG
CGGTATTATCCCGTGTTGACGCCGGGCAAGAGCAACTCGGTCGCCGCATACACTATTCTCAGAATGACTT
GGTTGAGTACTCACCAGTCACAGAAAAGCATCTTACGGATGGCATGACAGTAAGAGAATTATGCAGTGCT
GCCATAACCATGAGTGATAACACTGCGGCCAACTTACTTCTGACAACGATCGGAGGACCGAAGGAGCTAA
CCGCTTTTTTGCACAACATGGGGGATCATGTAACTCGCCTTGATCGTTGGGAACCGGAGCTGAATGAAGC
CATACCAAACGACGAGCGTGACACCACGATGCCTGTAGCAATGGCAACAACGTTGCGCAAACTATTAACT
GGCGAACTACTTACTCTAGCTTCCCGGCAACAATTAATAGACTGGATGGAGGCGGATAAAGTTGCAGGAC
CACTTCTGCGCTCGGCCCTTCCGGCTGGCTGGTTTATTGCTGATAAATCTGGAGCCGGTGAGCGTGGGTC
TCGCGGTATCATTGCAGCACTGGGGCCAGATGGTAAGCCCTCCCGTATCGTAGTTATCTACACGACGGGG
AGTCAGGCAACTATGGATGAACGAAATAGACAGATCGCTGAGATAGGTGCCTCACTGATTAAGCATTGGT
AACTGTCAGACCAAGTTTACTCATATATACTTTAGATTGATTTAAAACTTCATTTTTAATTTAAAAGGAT
CTAGGTGAAGATCCTTTTTGATAATCTCATGACCAAAATCCCTTAACGTGAGTTTTCGTTCCACTGAGCG
TCAGACCCCGTAGAAAAGATCAAAGGATCTTCTTGAGATCCTTTTTTTCTGCGGGGGATCAGGACCGCTG
CCGGAGCGCAACCCACTCACTACAGCAGAGCCATGTAGACAACATCCCCTCCCCCTTTCCACCGCGTCAG
ACGCCCGTAGCAGCCCGCTACGGGCTTTTTCATGCCCTGCCCTAGCGTCCAAGCCTCACGGCCGCGCTCG
GCCTCTCTGGCGGCCTTCTGGCGCTCCTGCTGCGGCGTCCGCTCGTGGGCCGTGGCGCGGGTCCGCGCGC
CGGCCTCGTGCGCCTGGCGCTCGCGGGCGAGGTCCAGGGCGGCCGTCTTCACGTTCTGCCTTGCGCAGAT
GAGATAGATCCGTCAATTCCGGCCTATCGTTTCCACGATCAGCGATCGGCTCGTTGCCCTGCGCCGCTCC
AAAGCCCGCGACGCAGCGCCGGCAGGCAGAGCAAGTAGAGGGCAGCGCCTGCAATCCATGCCCACCCGTT
CCACGTTGTTATAGAAGCCGCATAGATCGCCGTGAAGAGGAGGGGTCCGACGATCGAGGTCAGGCTGGTG
AGCGCCGCCAGTGAGCCTTGCAGCTGCCCCTGACGTTCCTCATCCACCTGCCTGGACAACATTGCTTGCA
GCGCCGGCATTCCGATGCCACCCGAAGCAAGCAGGACCATGATCGGGAACGCCATCCATCCCCGTGTCGC
GAAGGCAAGCAGGATGTAGCCTGTGCCGTCGGCAATCATTCCGAGCATGAGTGCCCGCCTTTCGCCGAGC
CGGGCGGCTACAGGGCCGGTGATCATTGCCTGGGCGAGTGAATGCAGAATGCCAAATGCGGCAAGCGAAA
TGCCGATCGTGGTCGCGTCCCAGTGAAAGCGATCCTCGCCGAAAATGACCCAAAGCGCGGCCGGCACCTG
TCCGACAAGTTGCATGATGAAGAAGACCGCCATCAGGGCGGCGACGACGGTCATGCCCCGGGCCCACCGG
AACGAAGCGAGCGGGTTGAGAGCCTCCCGGCGTAACGGCCGGCGTTCGCCTTTGTGCGACTCCGGCAAAA
GGAAACAGCCCGTCAGGAAATTGAGGCCGTTCAAGGCTGCCGCGGCGAAGAACGGAGCGTGGGGGGAGAA
ACCGCCCATCAGCCCACCGAGCACAGGTCCCGCGACCATCCCGAACCCGAAACAGGCGCTCATGAAGCCG
AAGTGCCGCGCGCGCTCATCGCCATCAGTGATATCGGCAATATAAGCGCCGGCTACCGCCCCAGTCGCCC
CGGTGATGCCGGCCACGATCCGCCCGATATAGAGAACCCAAAGGAAAGGCGCTGTCGCCATGATGGCGTA
GTCGACAGTGGCGCCGGCCAGCGAGACGAGCAAGATTGGCCGCCGCCCGAAACGATCCGACAGCGCGCCC
AGCACAGGTGCGCAGGCAAATTGCACCAACGCATACAGCGCCAGCAGAATGCCATAGTGGGCGGTGACGT
CGTTCGAGTGAACCAGATCGCGCAGGAGGCCCGGCAGCACCGGCATAATCAGGCCGATGCCGACAGCGTC
GAGCGCGACAGTGCTCAGAATTACGATCAGGGGTATGTTGGGTTTCACGTCTGGCCTCCGGACCAGCCTC
CGCTGGTCCGATTGAACGCGCGGATTCTTTATCACTGATAAGTTGGTGGACATATTATGTTTATCAGTGA
TAAAGTGTCAAGCATGACAAAGTTGCAGCCGAATACAGTGATCCGTGCCGCCCTGGACCTGTTGAACGAG
GTCGGCGTAGACGGTCTGACGACACGCAAACTGGCGGAACGGTTGGGGGTTCAGCAGCCGGCGCTTTACT
GGCACTTCAGGAACAAGCGGGCGCTGCTCGACGCACTGGCCGAAGCCATGCTGGCGGAGAATCATACGCA
TTCGGTGCCGAGAGCCGACGACGACTGGCGCTCATTTCTGATCGGGAATGCCCGCAGCTTCAGGCAGGCG
CTGCTCGCCTACCGCGATGGCGCGCGCATCCATGCCGGCACGCGACCGGGCGCACCGCAGATGGAAACGG
CCGACGCGCAGCTTCGCTTCCTCTGCGAGGCGGGTTTTTCGGCCGGGGACGCCGTCAATGCGCTGATGAC
AATCAGCTACTTCACTGTTGGGGCCGTGCTTGAGGAGCAGGCCGGCGACAGCGATGCCGGCGAGCGCGGC
GGCACCGTTGAACAGGCTCCGCTCTCGCCGCTGTTGCGGGCCGCGATAGACGCCTTCGACGAAGCCGGTC
CGGACGCAGCGTTCGAGCAGGGACTCGCGGTGATTGTCGATGGATTGGCGAAAAGGAGGCTCGTTGTCAG
GAACGTTGAAGGACCGAGAAAGGGTGACGATTGATCAGGACCGCTGCCGGAGCGCAACCCACTCACTACA
GCAGAGCCATGTAGACAACATCCCCTCCCCCTTTCCACCGCGTCAGACGCCCGTAGCAGCCCGCTACGGG
CTTTTTCATGCCCTGCCCTAGCGTCCAAGCCTCACGGCCGCGCTCGGCCTCTCTGGCGGCCTTCTGGCGC
TCCTGCTGCGGCGTCCGCTCGTGGGCCGTGGCGCGGGTCCGCGCGCCGGCCTCGTGCGCCTGGCGCTCGC
GGGCGAGGTCCAGGGCGGCCGTCTTCACGTTCTGCCTTGCGCAGATGAGATAGATCCCGGAATTGACGGA
TCTAGCGTGGACTCAAGGCTCTCGCGAATGGCTCGCGTTGGAAACTTTCATTGACACTTGAGGGGCACCG
CAGGGAAATTCTCGTCCTTGCGAGAACCGGCTATGTCGTGCTGCGCATCGAGCCTGCGCCCTTGGCTTGT
CTCGCCCCTCTCCGCGTCGCTACGGGGCTTCCAGCGCCTTTCCGACGCTCACCGGGCTGGTTGCCCTCGC
CGCTGGGCTGGCGGCCGTCTATGGCCCTGCAAACGCGCCAGAAACGCCGTCGAAGCCGTGTGCGAGACAC
CGCGGCCGCCGGCGTTGTGGATACCTCGCGGAAAACTTGGCCCTCACTGACAGATGAGGGGCGGACGTTG
ACACTTGAGGGGCCGACTCACCCGGCGCGGCGTTGACAGATGAGGGGCAGGCTCGATTTCGGCCGGCGAC
GTGGAGCTGGCCAGCCTCGCAAATCGGCGAAAACGCCTGATTTTACGCGAGTTTCCCACAGATGATGTGG
ACAAGCCTGGGGATAAGTGCCCTGCGGTATTGACACTTGAGGGGCGCGACTACTGACAGATGAGGGGCGC
GATCCTTGACACTTGAGGGGCAGAGTGCTGACAGATGAGGGGCGCACCTATTGACATTTGAGGGGCTGTC
CACAGGCAGAAAATCCAGCATTTGCAAGGGTTTCCGCCCGTTTTTCGGCCACCGCTAACCTGTCTTTTAA
CCTGCTTTTAAACCAATATTTATAAACCTTGTTTTTAACCAGGGCTGCGCCCTGTGCGCGTGACCGCGCA
CGCCGAAGGGGGGTGCCCCCCCTTCTCGAACCCTCCCGGCCCGCTAACGCGGGCCTCCCATCCCCCCAGG
GGCTGCGCCCCTCGGCCGCGAACGGCCTCACCCCAAAAATGGCAGCGCTGGCAGTCCTTGCCATTGCCGG
GATCGGGGCAGTAACGGGATGGGCGATCAGCCCGAGCGCGACGCCCGGAAGCATTGACGTGCCGCAGGTG
CTGGCATCGACATTCAGCGACCAGGTGCCGGGCAGTGAGGGCGGCGGCCTGGGTGGCGGCCTGCCCTTCA
CTTCGGCCGTCGGGGCATTCACGGACTTCATGGCGGGGCCGGCAATTTTTACCTTGGGCATTCTTGGCAT
AGTGGTCGCGGGTGCCGTGCTCGTGTTCGGGGGTGAATTAATTCCCCGGATCGATCCGTCAGCTTCACGC
TGCCGCAAGCACTCAGGGCGCAAGGGCTGCTAAAGGAAGCGGAACACGTAGAAAGCCAGTCCGCAGAAAC
GGTGCTGACCCCGGATGAATGTCAGCTACTGGGCTATCTGGACAAGGGAAAACGCAAGCGCAAAGAGAAA
GCAGGTAGCTTGCAGTGGGCTTACATGGCGATAGCTAGACTGGGCGGTTTTATGGACAGCAAGCGAACCG
GAATTGCCAGCTGGGGCGCCCTCTGGTAAGGTTGGGAAGCCCTGCAAAGTAAACTGGATGGCTTTCTTGC
CGCCAAGGATCTGATGGCGCAGGGGATCAAGATCGACGGATCGATCCGGGGAATTCCGGGGCAATCCCGC
AAGGAGGGTGAATGAATCGGACGTTTGACCGGAAGGCATACAGGCAAGAACTGATCGACGCGGGGTTTTC
CGCCGAGGATGCCGAAACCATCGCAAGCCGCACCGTCATGCGTGCGCCCCGCGAAACCTTCCAGTCCGTC
GGCTCGATGGTCCAGCAAGCTACGGCCAAGATCGAGCGCGACAGCGTGCAACTGGCTCCCCCTGCCCTGC
CCGCGCCATCGGCCGCCGTGGAGCGTTCGCGTCGTCTCGAACAGGAGGCGGCAGGTTTGGCGAAGTCGAT
GACCATCGACACGCGAGGAACTATGACGACCAAGAAGCGAAAAACCGCCGGCGAGGACCTGGCAAAACAG
GTCAGCGAGGCCAAGCAGGCCGCGTTGCTGAAACACACGAAGCAGCAGATCAAGGAAATGCAGCTTTCCT
TGTTCGATATTGCGCCGTGGCCGGACACGATGCGAGCGATGCCAAACGACACGGCCCGCTCTGCCCTGTT
CACCACGCGCAACAAGAAAATCCCGCGCGAGGCGCTGCAAAACAAGGTCATTTTCCACGTCAACAAGGAC
GTGAAGATCACCTACACCGGCGTCGAGCTGCGGGCCGACGATGACGAACTGGTGTGGCAGCAGGTGTTGG
AGTACGCGAAGCGCACCCCTATCGGCGAGCCGATCACCTTCACGTTCTACGAGCTTTGCCAGGACCTGGG
CTGGTCGATCAATGGCCGGTATTACACGAAGGCCGAGGAATGCCTGTCGCGCCTACAGGCGACGGCGATG
GGCTTCACGTCCGACCGCGTTGGGCACCTGGAATCGGTGTCGCTGCTGCACCGCTTCCGCGTCCTGGACC
GTGGCAAGAAAACGTCCCGTTGCCAGGTCCTGATCGACGAGGAAATCGTCGTGCTGTTTGCTGGCGACCA
CTACACGAAATTCATATGGGAGAAGTACCGCAAGCTGTCGCCGACGGCCCGACGGATGTTCGACTATTTC
AGCTCGCACCGGGAGCCGTACCCGCTCAAGCTGGAAACCTTCCGCCTCATGTGCGGATCGGATTCCACCC
GCGTGAAGAAGTGGCGCGAGCAGGTCGGCGAAGCCTGCGAAGAGTTGCGAGGCAGCGGCCTGGTGGAACA
CGCCTGGGTCAATGATGACCTGGTGCATTGCAAACGCTAGGGCCTTGTGGGGTCAGTTCCGGCTGGGGGT
TCAGCAGCCACCTGCAGGTCATCAACTATCAAACGCTTCGGTTAAGCTTAAAGCACACATCAAACGCTTC
GGTTAAGCTTAAAGCACACCCTTTCTGCGTCCTCGTATTGACGCGACGTAAAATTTCAACGAGCACGCCG
GGATACTTACCATATTCTCTGCTAATTATCCCGACATCATCGGTAACAATAAATGCTGGATAACTGGTTG
CTGACGCATCCATATAACTCATCAACCCCGGCGTTCCATCAGGTACAGGTTTCAACGTTTCAGGATCAAG
CGCTCGCGCATATACCCACGGCGGAACATGTTTACGCTGCATTTCATCCTCAAAGAAACAAGTGTTGAGT
TCAACTTGATTAAATATATCTCGGATCTGACTAATATCACTGAGATTGAAAGTATCAAATAAAAGATGAT
TGAAATCATCACGTTTCAGAGATTCTTTTTCGTAACTTTTCCAGCCGCCTCCGGTTATGATATAAAGGCT
TTTATCTCCAGAAAATGAGATTTTTTTATCTTTCATATAATGGCAGAGTAAATAAATAAAGTATGGCGAA
CCAATAAGACAAAGATCTTTCCCTTGATTTTTTATTCGTTCAAGACTATTCAATGTTTTAACAAAATCTA
TTCGTTCTTCTGTTACGGTAAATGTCGTAGGATATAACAATTCCACCAAACTCATAACATATTTAAACCA
AATATTATGAGCATTAAATCTATCTGGTCCCAAATTGACTAATTCTATTTGATGATCAAACCAACTACCA
ACATATTTCATGCCATAACTCACAGAGCCTAAGAGTCTCTCAATACTTAATCTGTCACGCGCCACCTGAC
TTTTTAAACCATTCGTGCCGCTACTGGTAAACCAACTTTCAATCTCGTTTTCCTGAGAAGTTAATAAGCG
AGTAAACTTAAAAACCGATGTTGGGAATACAGGTATGTCATCAATTTCCGTAATATTGTCATCTACTTTG
TGTGCCTGACAGTAGTGACGATATTCTCGACAATGTTTATAATGATTACGAAATGCATCAAGCACAAGTT
TCTTTCTGATTTTTTCCTGCTCGTCGTAAGACCACACTAATGGATCGCTCGAAAAAATCAAATCATCAAT
TTCTGAGCTTGCTGTAATTTCTTGTTTATCAACATATGAAGTCATACCTGTTTTACTCCTCAAGATAATA
TTAGAAAGTATGGCAGCACTGCTGTCATACTCTTTTATACCCTTCATCTTTCAAGCTGCTGCTTTGTTGG
CTGCTTTCACTCACCCCAGTCACATAGTTATCTATGCTCCTGGGGATTCGTTCACTTGCCGCCTCGCTGC
AACTCGAAATCTATTAGGTATATTCCATGTGGTACTTCTTAATATTATCATCAACAATATTGATTACATT
TTTTTGGCTCATCAAATCATTCATTGGTTCAAAGGACAGCAATACACTTTTCGCACCACACTTTTCAATT
GCCAACTTAGCCGCAGTTATACACTCCGTATAATTTCCGACAGCGTTTTCTGCAATTATTTCTTCAAGTT
TATTTTCGAAATTTTCATTAGGGTGCATTTCAAGAACATAATCACTAATAAATGCACGCGTCTCTTGTTT
AGCTTTATTACTATCTTCGTTATAGTTAACTAATATCATTAACTGATGGTCTATCTCTGATAGGTCAACG
TCATATTTATCCGCAACGGCTTTATATCTTTCAGCATATTCATATCTAACATCATTAGAATCATCCCACT
TAAAGATGAGAGGAATACCTTTTTTGGCCGCCCACTCAACAATATGATGACTGGTTGCTGTTACATATTT
CCGAGGTCCGCCTGGCGTATAAGCATGGGGATTTACAGATATTTTAGGGAAGCTATAAAAATCGTTATCT
GGATTACAATAGCCTGTTGTTAAAGCATCGTTAATGATTTCATAACACTCTTCAAATAGTTGCTGTTGAT
ATTCAACCGGGCGATTAAAAAAATGCATTTCATCTTTTTTTTCGCAATCACTAAACCCTAAAATAAATCT
CCCTTCACTTAACTGATCCAATAAGCAAGCTTCCTCCGCTATGCGGACAGGATGATGAGTTGTAATGATG
TGATTTAATGAACCAATTTTAATTTTCTCTGTTAAACCGAGCAGAAAACCAGAAACAGTCAGAGGAGCGC
CGACAACACCATTATCTGAAAAATGATTTTCATACACTAAAATCTGTTCAAAATTCAACTTATCAACATA
CTCCGTTATTTCCTGCATGCGAACTATACTTTGTTCTTGAACAGTTGTTGAATTGATGAAGTTAAGGAAG
AACAATCCAAATTTCATTTCTTTCTCCTTAGCTAATATAATAGCGAACGTTGTTTTTCTTTAAGAAATGG
CATGACATCAGACTGGAAGAGCTTCATGGAAGCAATAATTTCGTCTACTGTTCCATTAGCTTCAAATCCA
CAACAAATATTTGATATTCCTGTAGCATCAATGTCTTTTTGAATTATGTCAATACATTCCTGCGGCGTTC
CCACGGGATTGATTTCGTAACTGTAATCAATACGGCGATTAGTATCTTTATGTCCTTTTAATACAAAGTC
ACGCCACTGCCCTTTATTGAAATCATAACCTCTTGTTTGGTCTGAATCATCAAAAATAGTCGTAGCATTC
ACATAAGAATCATACCAATGCCCCAGAAATTTCCGGCAAATCTCTTTCGCTTTAATTGAGTCATGATCTA
CAGATGTTATATATGATAAGCAATGGTCGATATTATGAATATCGTGCCCATATTCTTGAGCCACTTCATT
ATAAAGCTCAAGTTGTGCTTTCTTTTCGTTAGTATTTATAATCCAACTTAATATCATCGGTAGGCCAAAT
TGAGCAGCCCACTCAGTCGTCGAAGCTGATTCAGCCACCACATAAACCGGTGCGCCACCTCTGCTATACG
CCGCGGGGTTTACTTTTACCTTATGGAACTTGATATGTTCATTATCAGCTTCCATATATCCCTCTGTCAT
GCCATTCTTTATCAGCCCGTACCAGCATTCCGCTAAGGCGCGACTGTTATTCATATCTGTGCCGAATACG
CGAAAGTCCTTGTTGTAAAGCCCTCGGCAAATACCAAACCGAAATCGTCCTTTTGACATTTGATCCAATA
AATTCACATCTTCAAGTTGGCGTACTGGATGGGCTGTGGGAAGAACAATAGCGGCAGTTCCTACATTCAA
TTTTTTAGTCGCGCCAAGTAAATATGCAGCAGCGACATAAGGGTTACCAAGCAAACCAAACTCCGTGAAA
TGATGCTCCAGTAACCATACGGTATCAAAACCACACTCCTCAGAGATGCGACCTAATTTAACCAAACGTT
TCATTACCTCTGTTTGAGAAAATTGGGGAGGTTGGTATGTAAGCAAAAAGTTTCCAAATTTCATAGAGAG
TCCTTATATTGCTATTTGAGTGATAGAATATCTCAATAGATTTTAAGACAGAGAAATTGCTTGATTTTCA
ATCTCAATTCTCATTCGGCGTTCATTGACTGTCGCAATAGTTAAATGTTCAAATGACGGTTCAGTAATAT
CAACATCAATATCCAGATGATCATTATCCATCGCGATAGCGGCTTTCGTAACCGATTGATAAAAATTGCG
CAGGACCACTAAATTTTCACTCAAGTCATGCGAACTTCCTAACAAAGAATATATCTTGCATCGATTACTA
CGAATATTTGATAACAATGTGATAACTTCATCTTGCTTGACCCAATTATCGTTATTTGCAGTAAAAGCAA
TAAACGGTATATCAAGATACATCATGTTATTAATTGTAGAAGCTAAATCTTCCCAACCAAAATCAAGACA
ATCTCTCGCAAAGACTTCAGCACCCAATTTATGGCCTTCAAAATCTAGATTATTCGGCAATTCATTAATG
GGTAGACTGAGATAATCAAACCCTAAAGCTCTTTCAAGAGAATATCTTAAGTTAACAACACCGACTGCGG
TGATTAAAAACGAAGCATTGATTTCAGATAGGCTTGCATAAGCTATCCGCGCAGATAAGCTTGAAGCCAA
CATACCGAAGTTATTTATTTTTCGTGTAGTTAACCAATCAACCACTGCTAACAAGCTCTGCTTTCCTATA
GACATTGTAAATTCATCAATTGTCCCTGAACTCAATCCAACGTGGTGAAGCGAATCATAGCGGATCACAT
GAAATCCATTCCGCGATAAATATTCCGCCAGACCAGCAAAATGATCCATCCTGCGGGCAAAACCAGACGC
AATAATAATGGCATTCTTTCTCTTTGGGCTGTTTTCTTCTGGCAGCGTTTCCCAAACATGAATTTTTTTA
TTTCCTTCAACACAAATAACGTGGTCGATGGTTTTATATTTTGATTCATTTTCCATACTTTTTACCTATT
ATGGGACAAATACAAGGAACTTATCTTCTTCCAGGAATCGAGTCTGTTCTATTTCAACCGCAACATCCTT
AGCCGTATAGTTAGATGGCCTTTCATGAGAAATATATGTCACTAATCGTTGCAACGGTCTCATTCCGTCA
TGAGATCCACCAACTCGAAATATGTTATTCATTCCTGCTTCTACAATCCTTTCCGCACCTTTTAATGCTA
ACGCATCTCGATATTTAAATGATGACTCCCAAGGAAAAATAGATATGGTTTGCGTCTTATTTTTTTGAAC
ATAAGGCAATATTTGCTCAATATTATCGACGTGATGAAGGTACACACATCTGCCAAGTGGTTGATTAAAT
TCCACACCTGCATTTGACTCAATAATCATCCAACGTTGATGAATATCCACCTCTACTTTTAATCCAGCAA
ACAAGCTTTCTTTTTGAACTAAAGAATAGGCCGCCTTTTCATCAAAATCTTTTTTGGCATTCGGTAATAT
ATGCGCATATAGATTAAGTTTTTCTATCAACGCTAACTTAAATTCCTCATAATGATTTCCCATGTAATAT
ATGTTTTGGGCAGAAAAACAAGCTCGCTGATCGTAAAAACAAACATCATGAGCCGCACCTGTCGCTGCGG
ACGTCAAATCAACAGGATTATCGATAATGCAAAGACTCTTTTTAGAACCAAATTTAATCACATCAGCATA
AGATGGCGCATGCTCTACCGCCCAATTAATCGCATCTGGCCCTCCCCAAGCGACAATAACATCCGCATGT
TGCATAATTTCTTTTGCGAGTGATGTATCACCTTGGTGGGGCCAATATATAACAGATAAAGAGCGCGTTA
TCGGATGATTAGGGTCTACATCAATAAAACTTAACGCTAATGCATTAGCGGTAAAAGGATCGGTTGACGA
TGTTTTTATAATACACTGATTCTTAGTTAAAATTGCGCGTAATATAGACATGATCCCAGATAATGGAACA
TTACCTGCCAACAGATGTACAGATTTACCTTTCGGAAAAGCCCGAACATAACTTTCATCCTGAGGTAGCC
ATTCATCCATGATATGGCGAGAACCAAGTTCATTTTCTACAACATCATAAAGGCCGCCTTTAGAACATAA
AATCATAGATATCCAATTGGCCTCTAGCTTAGCCATTTCTTCTGAATATCCCATATATTTTTTTAAGTCA
CGAATGTATGTCCTGCGTCTTGAGTATTCTTCATTTTTCCATCTTTGCCCTACCGTATAGAGAAAATTGA
CAATGTTATGCAACCGTAATTCGTTATTTCCATTACAATCAATAATGTTTTTTACATGAGAGTCATTCAA
TATTGGCAGGTAAACACTATTATCACCAAAATTAATGGATTGCACTAAATCATCACCTTCGGGAAAGATT
TCAACCTGGCCGTTAATAATGAATGAAATTTTTTTAGTCATACGTATCCTCCAAGCCTGAATTCGTTTAA
ACG
Features (pLannotate 1.2.2; 25 found; start..end, strand, type, name):
    530..664     +  CDS            rspR (fragment): RSPR_ECOLI - Also known as ydfH. Experimental evidence at protein level: Swiss-Prot protein existence level 1. Repressor of the rspAB operon. Acts by binding directly to the upstream region of rspA. From Escherichia coli (strain K12).
   1987..2643    -  CDS            parA: PARA4_ECOLX - Protein inferred from homology: Swiss-Prot protein existence level 3. Involved in plasmid partition. From Escherichia coli.
   2607..3449    -  CDS            parB: PARB4_ECOLX - Protein predicted: Swiss-Prot protein existence level 4. Involved in plasmid partition. From Escherichia coli.
   3578..3826    +  CDS            parD: PARD_ECOLX - Experimental evidence at protein level: Swiss-Prot protein existence level 1. Antitoxin component of a type II toxin-antitoxin (TA) system involved in plasmid partition. Inhibits the anti-DNA gyrase activity of toxin ParE; reverses and restores gyrase catalytic activity in vitro. The parDE operon alone is capable of stabilizing an RK2-derived minireplicon under defined growth conditions in several different Gram- negative bacteria. It does so by the post-segregational killing (PSK) of plasmid-free cells, also referred to as a plasmid addiction system. Binds its own promoter, autor
   3826..4134    +  CDS            parE: PARE_ECOLX - Experimental evidence at protein level: Swiss-Prot protein existence level 1. Toxin component of a type II toxin-antitoxin (TA) system involved in plasmid partition. Acts by inhibiting DNA gyrase, converting supercoiled plasmid DNA into a singly cleaved linear form in an ATP-dependent fashion. To do so it probably interacts with one of the gyrase subunits. Gyrase inhibition is prevented by antitoxin ParD, and is reversed in vitro by incubation with ParD. In cells that have lost the plasmid filamentation and growth inhibition occur; this is suppressed when ParD is supplied in trans
   4562..4584    -  protein_bind   lac operator (fragment): The lac repressor binds to the lac operator to inhibit transcription in E. coli. This inhibition can be relieved by adding lactose or isopropyl-β-D-thiogalactopyranoside (IPTG). lac repressor encoded by lacI
   4588..4618    -  promoter       lac promoter: promoter for the E. coli lac operon
   4633..4654    -  protein_bind   CAP binding site: CAP binding activates transcription in the presence of cAMP. E. coli catabolite activator protein
   4667..4755    -  CDS            lacI (fragment): lac repressor; lacI; The lac repressor binds to the lac operator to inhibit transcription in E. coli. This inhibition can be relieved by adding lactose or isopropyl-β-D-thiogalactopyranoside (IPTG).
   4842..4950    -  oriT           oriT: incP origin of transfer
   5127..5231    +  promoter       AmpR promoter: bla
   5232..6092    +  CDS            AmpR: β-lactamase; bla; confers resistance to ampicillin, carbenicillin, and related antibiotics
   6248..6283    +  rep_origin     CloDF13 ori (fragment): Plasmids containing the CloDF13 (CDF) origin of replication can be propagated in E. coli cells that contain additional plasmids with compatible origins.
   6619..7818    -  CDS            TcR: tetracycline efflux protein; tetA; confers resistance to tetracycline
   7924..8574    +  CDS            TetR: tetracycline resistance regulatory protein; tetR
   9074..9705    +  rep_origin     oriV: incP origin of replication
   9769..10047   +  CDS            klaC (fragment): KLAC_ECOLX - Also known as telB. Protein predicted: Swiss-Prot protein existence level 4. Belongs to the kla operon, which is associated with cryptic tellurite resistance, and IncW plasmid fertility inhibition. From Escherichia coli.
  10071..10394   +  CDS            tnpA (fragment): TN5P_ECOLX - Also known as tnp. Experimental evidence at protein level: Swiss-Prot protein existence level 1. Mediates transposition of transposon Tn5 by a 'cut and paste' mechanism. First, the monomeric transposase binds the 19 bp inverted DNA repeats flanking the transposon. Then, dimerization of the DNA- bound transposase creates a synaptic DNA complex. After nicking of the first DNA strand, excision of the transposon proceeds through a series of intermediates. The transposase then mediates the insertion of the transposon at a new site by strand transfer. The activity of the wild- type tran
  10442..11590   +  CDS            trfA: trans-acting replication protein that binds to and activates oriV
  11642..11678   -  CDS            LuxE (fragment): LuxE; luxE; from the Photorhabdus luminescens bioluminescence operon
  11679..12785   -  CDS            LuxE: LuxE; luxE; from the Photorhabdus luminescens bioluminescence operon
  12964..13947   -  CDS            LuxB: LuxB luciferase subunit; luxB; from the Photorhabdus luminescens bioluminescence operon
  13962..15044   -  CDS            LuxA: LuxA luciferase subunit; luxA; from the Photorhabdus luminescens bioluminescence operon
  15093..16016   -  CDS            LuxD: LuxD acyltransferase; luxD; from the Photorhabdus luminescens bioluminescence operon
  16029..17471   -  CDS            LuxC: LuxC fatty acid reductase; luxC; from the Photorhabdus luminescens bioluminescence operon
