[The description below was written by a language model from this plasmid's Addgene catalogue record and pLannotate feature annotations shown in this document.]
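Description:
pLMB737 is a malonate biosensor plasmid built on the large, low-copy pIJ11268 backbone, a broad-host-range IncP (RK2-type) vector. Replication depends on oriV together with the trans-acting initiator TrfA. An IncP oriT allows conjugative mobilisation, consistent with its maintenance in the donor strain E. coli S17-1, which supplies transfer functions for delivery into rhizobia. Selection is by tetracycline, through the tetA efflux gene and its regulator tetR. The annotation also detects an ampicillin resistance gene with its promoter, although the catalogue entry lists only tetracycline. Plasmid stability without antibiotic pressure is supported by the parA and parB partition genes and the parDE toxin-antitoxin system, which kills cells that lose the plasmid. This is useful for bacteria growing on plant roots, where selection cannot be applied. Small fragments of lac regulatory elements, klaC, Tn5 transposase and a CloDF13 origin appear to be backbone remnants.

The reporter is the complete Photorhabdus luminescens luxCDABE operon. It encodes the luciferase subunits (LuxA, LuxB) and the fatty acid reductase complex (LuxC, LuxD, LuxE) that regenerates the aldehyde substrate, so light is produced without added substrate. The roughly 1.2 kb insert, cloned between BamHI and KpnI sites, comes from Rhizobium leguminosarum bv. viciae strain 3841. It comprises the region upstream of matA (RL0990), including the whole of matR (RL0989). The annotation tool does not label this insert by name, though a short hit to a transcriptional repressor (rspR) may reflect matR. The record implies that the matA upstream region drives lux expression in response to malonate, presumably with matR as the regulator. The associated work used such bioluminescent biosensors for spatial and temporal mapping of compounds secreted by plant roots in vivo.
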