Addgene plasmid #83790: pLMB737
Purpose: Malonate biosensor plasmid
Depositing lab: Philip Poole. Publication: Bacterial Biosensors for in Vivo Spatiotemporal Mapping of Root Secretion. Pini F, East AK, Appia-Ayme C, Tomek J, Karunakaran R, Mendoza-Suarez M, Edwards A, Terpolilli JJ, Roworth J, Downie JA, Poole PS. Plant Physiol. 2017 Jul;174(3):1289-1306. doi: 10.1104/pp.16.01302. Epub 2017 May 11. PubMed 28495892.
Backbone
  Vector backbone: pIJ11268
  Backbone size w/o insert (bp): 16260
  Total vector size (bp): 17488
Growth in bacteria
  Bacterial resistance: Tetracycline, 10 μg/mL
  Growth temperature: 37°C
  Growth strain: E. coli S17-1
  Copy number: Low Copy
Gene/Insert
  Gene/Insert name: Region upstream RL0990 (matA) containing all of RL0989 (matR)
  Species: Rhizobium leguminosarum bv. viciae, strain 3841
  Insert size (bp): 1228
  Cloning method: Restriction Enzyme; 5′ cloning site BamHi (not destroyed); 3′ cloning site KpnI (not destroyed)
  Sequencing primers: 5′ CCATCTTTGCCCTACCGTAT; 3′ AAACCGACGCCATCACCCAG
Terms and licenses: Academic/Nonprofit Terms; Industry Terms: Not Available to Industry
How to cite: pLMB737 was a gift from Philip Poole (Addgene plasmid # 83790 ; http://n2t.net/addgene:83790 ; RRID:Addgene_83790)
